>Addgene plasmid #183779 | pET11-PC(75-228)-H6 | addgene full sequence | sequence record 360074 | Addgene NGS Result
TTCTCATGTTTGACAGCTTATCATCGATAAGCTTTAATGCGGTAGTTTATCACAGTTAAATTGCTAACGC
AGTCAGGCACCGTGTATGAAATCTAACAATGCGCTCATCGTCATCCTCGGCACCGTCACCCTGGATGCTG
TAGGCATAGGCTTGGTTATGCCGGTACTGCCGGGCCTCTTGCGGGATATCCGGATATAGTTCCTCCTTTC
AGCAAAAAACCCCTCAAGACCCGTTTAGAGGCCCCAAGGGGTTATGCTAGTTATTGCTCAGCGGTGGCAG
CAGCCAACTCAGCTTCCTTTCGGGCTTTGTTAGCAGCCGGATCCTTATTAATGGTGGTGATGGTGATGCA
TGGAGGTCTTAATCGTAACTCCAATCTTGCCCGATTCCTTGAGCACCTCGGCTTTGCGTTTGGTGCCGAT
CAGCGGCTGATCCTCGGAGCTGGAGGAGTTGCTGTCCGGCTCGGGGACAAATGAGTTGTGCGTGAAGCTG
CTGTTCGAGGAGGAGCTGTGATCAATGCGCTGACGCTTGGACTCGTGGTGGTGGTGATGATGATGGTGGG
TCAGCGGAGATTCCGAGCGCCGTCCACTGTTGCGTTCGGACTTGATGTGGTGATGATGGTGGTGGTGGTG
ATGGTGCTTCTTCTCCTTCTTCGACTCCTTATCGTGGGTAGCCGATGAGGTGGTGGCTTGATGCGTGTCC
ACATCGTTTTCGGTGAAGGTGTACTCATCCTCCTCGGATTCCGGCTCCGGATCGGGTTCTTTCTCCTTCT
TCTTAATGCCTCGCTTGGAGGGAGTTCCGGAGGATTTGTTCGTCATATGTATATCTCCTTCTTAAAGTTA
AACAAAATTATTTCTAGAGGGGAATTGTTATCCGCTCACAATTCCCCTATAGTGAGTCGTATTAATTTCG
CGGGATCGAGATCTCGATCCTCTACGCCGGACGCATCGTGGCCGGCATCACCGGCGCCACAGGTGCGGTT
GCTGGCGCCTATATCGCCGACATCACCGATGGGGAAGATCGGGCTCGCCACTTCGGGCTCATGAGCGCTT
GTTTCGGCGTGGGTATGGTGGCAGGCCCCGTGGCCGGGGGACTGTTGGGCGCCATCTCCTTGCATGCACC
ATTCCTTGCGGCGGCGGTGCTCAACGGCCTCAACCTACTACTGGGCTGCTTCCTAATGCAGGAGTCGCAT
AAGGGAGAGCGTCGAGATCCCGGACACCATCGAATGGCGCAAAACCTTTCGCGGTATGGCATGATAGCGC
CCGGAAGAGAGTCAATTCAGGGTGGTGAATGTGAAACCAGTAACGTTATACGATGTCGCAGAGTATGCCG
GTGTCTCTTATCAGACCGTTTCCCGCGTGGTGAACCAGGCCAGCCACGTTTCTGCGAAAACGCGGGAAAA
AGTGGAAGCGGCGATGGCGGAGCTGAATTACATTCCCAACCGCGTGGCACAACAACTGGCGGGCAAACAG
TCGTTGCTGATTGGCGTTGCCACCTCCAGTCTGGCCCTGCACGCGCCGTCGCAAATTGTCGCGGCGATTA
AATCTCGCGCCGATCAACTGGGTGCCAGCGTGGTGGTGTCGATGGTAGAACGAAGCGGCGTCGAAGCCTG
TAAAGCGGCGGTGCACAATCTTCTCGCGCAACGCGTCAGTGGGCTGATCATTAACTATCCGCTGGATGAC
CAGGATGCCATTGCTGTGGAAGCTGCCTGCACTAATGTTCCGGCGTTATTTCTTGATGTCTCTGACCAGA
CACCCATCAACAGTATTATTTTCTCCCATGAAGACGGTACGCGACTGGGCGTGGAGCATCTGGTCGCATT
GGGTCACCAGCAAATCGCGCTGTTAGCGGGCCCATTAAGTTCTGTCTCGGCGCGTCTGCGTCTGGCTGGC
TGGCATAAATATCTCACTCGCAATCAAATTCAGCCGATAGCGGAACGGGAAGGCGACTGGAGTGCCATGT
CCGGTTTTCAACAAACCATGCAAATGCTGAATGAGGGCATCGTTCCCACTGCGATGCTGGTTGCCAACGA
TCAGATGGCGCTGGGCGCAATGCGCGCCATTACCGAGTCCGGGCTGCGCGTTGGTGCGGATATCTCGGTA
GTGGGATACGACGATACCGAAGACAGCTCATGTTATATCCCGCCGTTAACCACCATCAAACAGGATTTTC
GCCTGCTGGGGCAAACCAGCGTGGACCGCTTGCTGCAACTCTCTCAGGGCCAGGCGGTGAAGGGCAATCA
GCTGTTGCCCGTCTCACTGGTGAAAAGAAAAACCACCCTGGCGCCCAATACGCAAACCGCCTCTCCCCGC
GCGTTGGCCGATTCATTAATGCAGCTGGCACGACAGGTTTCCCGACTGGAAAGCGGGCAGTGAGCGCAAC
GCAATTAATGTAAGTTAGCTCACTCATTAGGCACCGGGATCTCGACCGATGCCCTTGAGAGCCTTCAACC
CAGTCAGCTCCTTCCGGTGGGCGCGGGGCATGACTATCGTCGCCGCACTTATGACTGTCTTCTTTATCAT
GCAACTCGTAGGACAGGTGCCGGCAGCGCTCTGGGTCATTTTCGGCGAGGACCGCTTTCGCTGGAGCGCG
ACGATGATCGGCCTGTCGCTTGCGGTATTCGGAATCTTGCACGCCCTCGCTCAAGCCTTCGTCACTGGTC
CCGCCACCAAACGTTTCGGCGAGAAGCAGGCCATTATCGCCGGCATGGCGGCCGACGCGCTGGGCTACGT
CTTGCTGGCGTTCGCGACGCGAGGCTGGATGGCCTTCCCCATTATGATTCTTCTCGCTTCCGGCGGCATC
GGGATGCCCGCGTTGCAGGCCATGCTGTCCAGGCAGGTAGATGACGACCATCAGGGACAGCTTCAAGGAT
CGCTCGCGGCTCTTACCAGCCTAACTTCGATCATTGGACCGCTGATCGTCACGGCGATTTATGCCGCCTC
GGCGAGCACATGGAACGGGTTGGCATGGATTGTAGGCGCCGCCCTATACCTTGTCTGCCTCCCCGCGTTG
CGTCGCGGTGCATGGAGCCGGGCCACCTCGACCTGAATGGAAGCCGGCGGCACCTCGCTAACGGATTCAC
CACTCCAAGAATTGGAGCCAATCAATTCTTGCGGAGAACTGTGAATGCGCAAACCAACCCTTGGCAGAAC
ATATCCATCGCGTCCGCCATCTCCAGCAGCCGCACGCGGCGCATCTCGGGCAGCGTTGGGTCCTGGCCAC
GGGTGCGCATGATCGTGCTCCTGTCGTTGAGGACCCGGCTAGGCTGGCGGGGTTGCCTTACTGGTTAGCA
GAATGAATCACCGATACGCGAGCGAACGTGAAGCGACTGCTGCTGCAAAACGTCTGCGACCTGAGCAACA
ACATGAATGGTCTTCGGTTTCCGTGTTTCGTAAAGTCTGGAAACGCGGAAGTCAGCGCCCTGCACCATTA
TGTTCCGGATCTGCATCGCAGGATGCTGCTGGCTACCCTGTGGAACACCTACATCTGTATTAACGAAGCG
CTGGCATTGACCCTGAGTGATTTTTCTCTGGTCCCGCCGCATCCATACCGCCAGTTGTTTACCCTCACAA
CGTTCCAGTAACCGGGCATGTTCATCATCAGTAACCCGTATCGTGAGCATCCTCTCTCGTTTCATCGGTA
TCATTACCCCCATGAACAGAAATCCCCCTTACACGGAGGCATCAGTGACCAAACAGGAAAAAACCGCCCT
TAACATGGCCCGCTTTATCAGAAGCCAGACATTAACGCTTCTGGAGAAACTCAACGAGCTGGACGCGGAT
GAACAGGCAGACATCTGTGAATCGCTTCACGACCACGCTGATGAGCTTTACCGCAGCTGCCTCGCGCGTT
TCGGTGATGACGGTGAAAACCTCTGACACATGCAGCTCCCGGAGACGGTCACAGCTTGTCTGTAAGCGGA
TGCCGGGAGCAGACAAGCCCGTCAGGGCGCGTCAGCGGGTGTTGGCGGGTGTCGGGGCGCAGCCATGACC
CAGTCACGTAGCGATAGCGGAGTGTATACTGGCTTAACTATGCGGCATCAGAGCAGATTGTACTGAGAGT
GCACCATTGCGGTGTGAAATACCGCACAGATGCGTAAGGAGAAAATACCGCATCAGGCGCTCTTCCGCTT
CCTCGCTCACTGACTCGCTGCGCTCGGTCGTTCGGCTGCGGCGAGCGGTATCAGCTCACTCAAAGGCGGT
AATACGGTTATCCACAGAATCAGGGGATAACGCAGGAAAGAACATGTGAGCAAAAGGCCAGCAAAAGGCC
AGGAACCGTAAAAAGGCCGCGTTGCTGGCGTTTTTCCATAGGCTCCGCCCCCCTGACGAGCATCACAAAA
ATCGACGCTCAAGTCAGAGGTGGCGAAACCCGACAGGACTATAAAGATACCAGGCGTTTCCCCCTGGAAG
CTCCCTCGTGCGCTCTCCTGTTCCGACCCTGCCGCTTACCGGATACCTGTCCGCCTTTCTCCCTTCGGGA
AGCGTGGCGCTTTCTCATAGCTCACGCTGTAGGTATCTCAGTTCGGTGTAGGTCGTTCGCTCCAAGCTGG
GCTGTGTGCACGAACCCCCCGTTCAGCCCGACCGCTGCGCCTTATCCGGTAACTATCGTCTTGAGTCCAA
CCCGGTAAGACACGACTTATCGCCACTGGCAGCAGCCACTGGTAACAGGATTAGCAGAGCGAGGTATGTA
GGCGGTGCTACAGAGTTCTTGAAGTGGTGGCCTAACTACGGCTACACTAGAAGGACAGTATTTGGTATCT
GCGCTCTGCTGAAGCCAGTTACCTTCGGAAAAAGAGTTGGTAGCTCTTGATCCGGCAAACAAACCACCGC
TGGTAGCGGTGGTTTTTTTGTTTGCAAGCAGCAGATTACGCGCAGAAAAAAAGGATCTCAAGAAGATCCT
TTGATCTTTTCTACGGGGTCTGACGCTCAGTGGAACGAAAACTCACGTTAAGGGATTTTGGTCATGAGAT
TATCAAAAAGGATCTTCACCTAGATCCTTTTAAATTAAAAATGAAGTTTTAAATCAATCTAAAGTATATA
TGAGTAAACTTGGTCTGACAGTTACCAATGCTTAATCAGTGAGGCACCTATCTCAGCGATCTGTCTATTT
CGTTCATCCATAGTTGCCTGACTCCCCGTCGTGTAGATAACTACGATACGGGAGGGCTTACCATCTGGCC
CCAGTGCTGCAATGATACCGCGAGACCCACGCTCACCGGCTCCAGATTTATCAGCAATAAACCAGCCAGC
CGGAAGGGCCGAGCGCAGAAGTGGTCCTGCAACTTTATCCGCCTCCATCCAGTCTATTAATTGTTGCCGG
GAAGCTAGAGTAAGTAGTTCGCCAGTTAATAGTTTGCGCAACGTTGTTGCCATTGCTGCAGGCATCGTGG
TGTCACGCTCGTCGTTTGGTATGGCTTCATTCAGCTCCGGTTCCCAACGATCAAGGCGAGTTACATGATC
CCCCATGTTGTGCAAAAAAGCGGTTAGCTCCTTCGGTCCTCCGATCGTTGTCAGAAGTAAGTTGGCCGCA
GTGTTATCACTCATGGTTATGGCAGCACTGCATAATTCTCTTACTGTCATGCCATCCGTAAGATGCTTTT
CTGTGACTGGTGAGTACTCAACCAAGTCATTCTGAGAATAGTGTATGCGGCGACCGAGTTGCTCTTGCCC
GGCGTCAACACGGGATAATACCGCGCCACATAGCAGAACTTTAAAAGTGCTCATCATTGGAAAACGTTCT
TCGGGGCGAAAACTCTCAAGGATCTTACCGCTGTTGAGATCCAGTTCGATGTAACCCACTCGTGCACCCA
ACTGATCTTCAGCATCTTTTACTTTCACCAGCGTTTCTGGGTGAGCAAAAACAGGAAGGCAAAATGCCGC
AAAAAAGGGAATAAGGGCGACACGGAAATGTTGAATACTCATACTCTTCCTTTTTCAATATTATTGAAGC
ATTTATCAGGGTTATTGTCTCATGAGCGGATACATATTTGAATGTATTTAGAAAAATAAACAAATAGGGG
TTCCGCGCACATTTCCCCGAAAAGTGCCACCTGACGTCTAAGAAACCATTATTATCATGACATTAACCTA
TAAAAATAGGCGTATCACGAGGCCCTTTCGTCTTCAAGAA
Features (pLannotate 1.2.2; 19 found; start..end, strand, type, name):
     10..38      +  promoter       tet promoter: E. coli promoter for tetracycline efflux protein gene
     86..190     +  CDS            TcR (fragment): tetracycline efflux protein; tet; confers resistance to tetracycline
    213..260     -  terminator     T7 terminator: transcription terminator for bacteriophage T7 RNA polymerase
    268..317     -  CDS            SET1 (fragment): solubility-enhancement tag derived from T7 phage gene 10B
    352..825     -  CDS            Pc (fragment): PC_DROME - Experimental evidence at protein level: Swiss-Prot protein existence level 1. Polycomb group (PcG) protein. PcG proteins act by forming multiprotein complexes, which are required to maintain the transcriptionally repressive state of homeotic genes throughout development. PcG proteins are not required to initiate repression, but to maintain it during later stages of development. Component of the PcG multiprotein PRC1 complex, a complex that acts via chromatin remodeling and modification of histones; it mediates monoubiquitination of histone H2A 'Lys-118', rendering chromatin heritabl
    824..846     -  RBS            RBS: efficient ribosome binding site from bacteriophage T7 gene 10 (Olins and Rangwala, 1989)
    861..885     -  protein_bind   lac operator: The lac repressor binds to the lac operator to inhibit transcription in E. coli. This inhibition can be relieved by adding lactose or isopropyl-β-D-thiogalactopyranoside (IPTG). lac repressor encoded by lacI
    886..904     -  promoter       T7 promoter: promoter for bacteriophage T7 RNA polymerase
    926..1205    +  CDS            TcR (fragment): tetracycline efflux protein; tet; confers resistance to tetracycline
   1213..1290    +  promoter       lacI promoter: lacI
   1291..2373    +  CDS            lacI: lac repressor; lacI; The lac repressor binds to the lac operator to inhibit transcription in E. coli. This inhibition can be relieved by adding lactose or isopropyl-β-D-thiogalactopyranoside (IPTG).
   2386..2407    +  protein_bind   CAP binding site: CAP binding activates transcription in the presence of cAMP. E. coli catabolite activator protein
   2422..3046    +  CDS            TcR (fragment): tetracycline efflux protein; tet; confers resistance to tetracycline
   3288..3668    -  CDS            YPB1_ECOLX: Protein predicted: Swiss-Prot protein existence level 4. From Escherichia coli.
   3685..3876    +  CDS            rop: Rop protein, which maintains plasmids at low copy number; rop
   3978..4117    +  misc_feature   bom: basis of mobility region from pBR322
   4303..4891    -  rep_origin     ori: high-copy-number ColE1/pMB1/pBR322/pUC origin of replication
   5062..5922    -  CDS            AmpR: β-lactamase; bla; confers resistance to ampicillin, carbenicillin, and related antibiotics
   5923..6027    -  promoter       AmpR promoter: bla
