[The description below was written by a language model from this plasmid's Addgene catalogue record and pLannotate feature annotations shown in this document.]
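Description:
pET11-PC(75-228)-H6 is a bacterial expression plasmid built on the pET-11d backbone for producing a fragment of the Drosophila melanogaster Polycomb (Pc) protein, residues 75–228 as indicated by the name, in E. coli. It replicates from a pBR322-type ColE1/pMB1 origin accompanied by the rop gene and the bom mobilisation region. Rop keeps plasmid copy number down, consistent with the catalogue's low-copy designation. Selection is by ampicillin through the β-lactamase (AmpR) gene and its own promoter. The scattered tetracycline-resistance fragments and tet promoter in the annotation are non-functional remnants of the pBR322 ancestry of pET vectors, interrupted by the expression cassette and the lacI region.

The Pc fragment was cloned between NdeI and NsiI sites, and the backbone was modified to place a six-histidine tag after the NsiI site, giving a C-terminally His-tagged protein. The tag itself is not separately annotated in the feature table. Transcription is driven by a T7 promoter followed by a lac operator, with the T7 gene 10 ribosome binding site upstream of the coding sequence and a T7 terminator downstream. The plasmid-borne lacI gene supplies repressor, so expression stays off until IPTG is added in a host that provides T7 RNA polymerase. A short annotated match to a T7 gene 10-derived tag lies between the insert and the terminator and appears to be residual vector sequence.

According to the record, the purified PC(75-228)-H6 protein was used in GST-CBP pull-down assays. The Pc coding sequence was derived from a full-length cDNA clone. The sequenced record is 6,130 nt, close to the listed total of 6,150 bp, whereas the catalogue's backbone size of 642 bp is inconsistent with this total.
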