Addgene plasmid #183779: pET11-PC(75-228)-H6
Purpose: Express PC(75-228)-H6 in E. coli. PC(75-228)-H6 was used for GST-CBP pull-down assays.
Depositing lab: Peter Harte. Depositing organization: Case Western Reserve University. Publication: Polycomb inhibits histone acetylation by CBP by binding directly to its catalytic domain. Tie F, Banerjee R, Fu C, Stratton CA, Fang M, Harte PJ. Proc Natl Acad Sci U S A. 2016 Feb 9;113(6):E744-53. doi: 10.1073/pnas.1515465113. Epub 2016 Jan 22. PubMed 26802126.
Backbone
  Vector backbone: pET-11d
  Backbone size w/o insert (bp): 642
  Total vector size (bp): 6150
  Modifications to backbone: 6 His tag after NsiI site
  Vector type: Bacterial Expression
Growth in bacteria
  Bacterial resistance: Ampicillin, 100 μg/mL
  Growth temperature: 37°C
  Growth strain: DH5alpha
  Copy number: Low Copy
Gene/Insert
  Gene/Insert name: Polycomb (alt name: Pc)
  Species: D. melanogaster (fly)
  Entrez Gene: Pc (a.k.a. Dmel_CG32443, CG32443, CG7618, DmPc, Dmel\CG32443, PC, Pc-G, PcG, dPC, pc)
  Promoter: T7
  Tag / fusion protein: 6 His Tag at the C-terminus
  Cloning method: Restriction Enzyme; 5′ cloning site NdeI (not destroyed); 3′ cloning site NsiI (not destroyed)
  Sequencing primers: 5′ ACG AAC AAA TCC TCC GGAAC
Resource information
  A portion of this plasmid was derived from a plasmid made by: full length of PC clone (RE66837) was from the Berkeley Drosophila Genome Resource Center.
Terms and licenses: Academic/Nonprofit Terms; Industry Terms: Not Available to Industry
How to cite: pET11-PC(75-228)-H6 was a gift from Peter Harte (Addgene plasmid # 183779 ; http://n2t.net/addgene:183779 ; RRID:Addgene_183779)
