>Addgene plasmid #183779 | pET11-PC(75-228)-H6 | depositor partial sequence | sequence record 360073 | pET11-PC(75-228)-H6 sequence 460 bps
GAACAAATCCTCCGGAACTCCCTCCAAGCGAGGCATTAAGAAGAAGGAGAAAGAACCCGATCCGGAGCCG
GAATCCGAGGAGGATGAGTACACCTTCACCGAAAACGATGTGGACACGCATCAAGCCACCACCTCATCGG
CTACCCACGATAAGGAGTCGAAGAAGGAGAAGAAGCACCATCACCACCACCACCATCATCACCACATCAA
GTCCGAACGCAACAGTGGACGGCGCTCGGAATCTCCGCTGACCCACCATCATCATCACCACCACCACGAG
TCCAAGCGTCAGCGCATTGATCACAGCTCCTCCTCGAACAGCAGCTTCACGCACAACTCATTTGTCCCCG
AGCCGGACAGCAACTCCTCCAGCTCCGAGGATCAGCCGCTGATCGGCACCAAACGCAAAGCCGAGGTGCT
CAAGGAATCGGGCAAGATTGGAGTTACGATTAAGACCTCC
